>Addgene plasmid #147656 | pAc5.1B-EGFP-DmPAN3-F658EL662EL665E_U | depositor full sequence | sequence record 290103 | Full Sequence
CTTCAAGGAATTAATTCTATATTCTAAAAACACAAATGATACTTCTAAAAAAAATCATGAATGGCATCAA
CTCTGAATCAAATCTTTGCAGATGCACCTACTTCTCATTTCCACTGTCACATCATTTTTCCAGATCTCGC
TGCCTGTTATGTGGCCCACAAACCAAGACACGTTTTATGGCCATTAAAGCTGGCTGATCGTCGCCAAACA
CCAAATACATATCAATATGTACATTCGAGAAAGAAGCGATCAAAGAAGCGTCTTCGGGCGAGTAGGAGAA
TGCGGAGGAGAAGGAGAACGAGCTGATCTAGTATCTCTCCACAATCCAATGCCAACTGACCAACTGGCCA
TATTCGGAGCAATTTGAAGCCAATTTCCATCGCCTGGCGATCGCTCCATTCTTGGCTATATGTTTTTCAC
CGTTCCCGGGGCCATTTTCAAAGACTCGTCGGTAAGATAAGATTGTGTCACTCGCTGTCTCTCTTCATTT
GTCGAAGAATGCTGAGGAATTTCGCGATGACGTCGGCGAGTATTTTGAAGAATGAGAATAATTTGTATTT
ATACGAAAATCAGTTAGTGGAATTTTCTACAAAAACATGTTATCTATAGATAATTTTGTTGCAAAATATG
TTGACTATGACAAAGATTGTATGTATATACCTTTAATGTATTCTCATTTTCTTATGTATTTATAATGGCA
ATGATGATACTGATGATATTTTAAGATGATGCCAGACCACAGGCTGATTTCTGCGTCTTTTGCCGAACGC
AGTGCATGTGCGGTTGTTGTTTTTTGGAATAGTTTCAATTTTCGGACTGTCCGCTTTGATTTCAGTTTCT
TGGCTTATTCAAAAAGCAAAGTAAAGCCAAAAAAGCGAGATGGCAATACCAAATGCGGCAAAACGGTAGT
GGAAGGAAAGGGGTGCGGGGCAGCGGAAGGAAGGGTGGGGCGGGGCGTGGCGGGGTCTGTGGCTGGGCGC
GACGTCACCGACGTTGGAGCCACTCCTTTGACCATGTGTGCGTGTGTGTATTATTCGTGTCTCGCCACTC
GCCGGTTGTTTTTTTCTTTTTATCTCGCTCTCTCTAGCGCCATCTCGTACGCATGCTCAACGCACCGCAT
GTTGCCGTGTCCTTTATGCGTCATTTTGGCTCGAAATAGGCAATTATTTAAACAAAGATTAGTCAACGAA
AACGCTAAAATAAATAAGTCTACAATATGGTTACTTATTGCCATGTGTGTGCAGCCAACGATAGCAACAA
AAGCAACAACACAGTGGCTTTCCCTCTTTCACTTTTTGTTTGCAAGCGCGTGCGAGCAAGACGGCACGAC
CGGCAAACGCAATTACGCTGACAAAGAGCAGACGAAGTTTTGGCCGAAAAACATCAAGGCGCCTGATACG
AATGCATTTGCAATAACAATTGCGATATTTAATATTGTTTATGAAGCTGTTTGACTTCAAAACACACAAA
AAAAAAAATAAAACAAATTATTTGAAAGAGAATTAGGAATCGGACAGCTTATCGTTACGGGCTAACAGCA
CACCGAGACGAAATAGCTTACCTGACGTCACAGCCTCTGGAAGAACTGCCGCCAAGCAGAGAGAGAGAGA
AAAAGAGGGAGAGCAGCTTAGACCGCATGTGCTTGTGTGTGAGGCGTCTCTCTCTTCGTCTCCTGTTTGC
GCAAACGCATAGACTGCACTGAGAAAATCGATTACCTATTTTTTATGAATGAATATTTGCACTATTACTA
TTCAAAACTATTAAGATAGCAATCACATTCAATAGCCAAATACTATACCACCTGAGCGATGCAACGAAAT
GATCAATTTGAGCAAAAATGCTGCATATTTAGGACGGCATCATTATAGAAATGCTTCTTGCTGTGTACTT
TTCTCTCGTCTGGCAGCTGTTTCGCCGTTATTGTTAAAACCGGCTTAAGTTAGGTGTGTTTTCTACGACT
AGTGATGCCCCTACTAGAAGATGTGTGTTGCACAAATGTCCCTGAATAACCAATTTGAAGTGCAGATAGC
AGTAAACGTAAGCTAATATGAATATTATTTAACTGTAATGTTTTAATATCGCTGGACATTACTAATAAAC
CCACTATAAACACATGTACATATGTATGTTTTGGCATACAATGAGTAGTTGGGGAAAAAATGTGTAAAAG
CACCGTGACCATCACAGCATAAAGATAACCAGCTGAAGTATCGAATATGAGTAACCCCCAAATTGAATCA
CATGCCGCAACTGATAGGACCCATGGAAGTACACTCTTCATGGCGATATACAAGACACACACAAGCACGA
ACACCCAGTTGCGGAGGAAATTCTCCGTAAATGAAAACCCAATCGGCGAACAATTCATACCCATATATGG
TAAAAGTTTTGAACGCGACTTGAGAGCGGAGAGCATTGCGGCTGATAAGGTTTTAGCGCTAAGCGGGCTT
TATAAAACGGGCTGCGGGACCAGTTTTCATATCACTACCGTTTGAGTTCTTGTGCTGTGTGGATACTCCT
CCCGACACAAAGCCGCTCCATCAGCCAGCAGTCGTCTAATCCAGAGACCCCGGATCGGGGTACCAACATG
GTGAGCAAGGGCGAGGAGCTGTTCACCGGGGTGGTGCCCATCCTGGTCGAGCTGGACGGCGACGTAAACG
GCCACAAGTTCAGCGTGTCCGGCGAGGGCGAGGGCGATGCCACCTACGGCAAGCTGACCCTGAAGTTCAT
CTGCACCACCGGCAAGCTGCCCGTGCCCTGGCCCACCCTCGTGACCACCCTGACCTACGGCGTGCAGTGC
TTCAGCCGCTACCCCGACCACATGAAGCAGCACGACTTCTTCAAGTCCGCCATGCCCGAAGGCTACGTCC
AGGAGCGCACCATCTTCTTCAAGGACGACGGCAACTACAAGACCCGCGCCGAGGTGAAGTTCGAGGGCGA
CACCCTGGTGAACCGCATCGAGCTGAAGGGCATCGACTTCAAGGAGGACGGCAACATCCTGGGGCACAAG
CTGGAGTACAACTACAACAGCCACAACGTCTATATCATGGCCGACAAGCAGAAGAACGGCATCAAGGTGA
ACTTCAAGATCCGCCACAACATCGAGGACGGCAGCGTGCAGCTCGCCGACCACTACCAGCAGAACACCCC
CATCGGCGACGGCCCCGTGCTGCTGCCCGACAACCACTACCTGAGCACCCAGTCCGCCCTGAGCAAAGAC
CCCAACGAGAAGCGCGATCACATGGTCCTGCTGGAGTTCGTGACCGCCGCCGGGATCACTCTCGGCATGG
ACGAGCTGTACAAGCCAAGCTTGAATTCTATGTGCTCGACTTATGGACTCTTATCTTTTGAGTTTTCAGA
TACGGCTGCTATGGATCCAATTTTCTTCTCGCCAACGAATGGAATACCGTCAGAGAGTAAACTCGCCACT
TATATGAATCGACAGAATGTCGCCACACCGAGCGGTTATGGGCTGAATAACGGGTTCTCACTACTTAATT
TGGATTCGCCCCTAAATAAAAAGTCCCAGGTCACGCCGCAGTCGCCCGAGTTCATTCCAACGCGCCTTGG
CTCGACGCCCAACTTCTATGCACCATATCACAACGCGCCCATGCAATTAAGTAATGGGCTCAATGGCGTC
AATGGGTTAACAGCCGCCGCAGCAGCAGCAGCAGCAGCCGCCGCCGCCGCCGCAGCAGCAGTTCCCTCCT
CCACGTCATCGGCGTCCTCCGCCTCGGTGACCATCAGCAAAACGGCCAACGGTGGCGCCTCCATGCTCGC
CCTGCAAAAGACCGCATCCATCGCCTCTGTAACCATCGCACAACAGCAGCCACAGCATCCACAGAAACAG
CAACAGCATCCGCCGTCGGTGGGCGGAGGAGCTGTGTCCGCCGCCTCCGCCCCCATTGCCATTAGTGGCG
CTCCACCGAATCCCGCCGCAGCTCCGTTCGTCAGCAGCATGTCCGCTCAGACGCCGCTCAAGGGGAGGGG
CGCCATGATGCGCCAGGAATCACCAACGGCAGCCATGATTTCGGGCGCAGGGCCAGGTGAGAAGTCGCCA
CCGCACGGGATGACGCCGCACGGAGCATCGCCCATACCATCAGCGCTGCCCACCAGCGTGCACCAGGAGA
ACGTAGGCGGCACCATATACTTCTATCCGACTGCCAACGCACAGAACAGCCAGCCCGTCGTCAATTCCAT
GGTGGTGGATGGAACGCATCCGGCTCTCCATGGCGTGAGTGCTGTGGCGCCGATGAGTGCGGGCGTTCCG
GCGGCCATGATGTACACGGGGCATGTGTATCCGGGACCGTCCTCCAACGTGGTCACCATGCAGCCAAAGA
CGCTGCTGGAGTCGGCCTTCTTTATGCCCGACGAGATGCGCGCCGAAGTCCTCGCCCGCAACGAGATCTC
TAACCTGATCATGGACGCAGCGGAGGCTGCGCAGCACGCTCTACCGCTGGAGGTGGAGAACTACCATGCC
CTGTATCCACTGGAACCGCCGGCGCAGCCGTTGCACGCCAAGCTCACGTTCCCCGCCACCACTTATAGGG
CCACGCACAACACGACGGGCTACAAGTACTGCCTGCGAAGAATACATGGTTTCCGCCTGCAGTCGACCAA
GTGCATGACGCTGGTGGAGATGTGGAAGAAGCTGCAGCACACGAATGTGGTACAACTGCGTGAGGTGTTC
ACGACGAAAGCATTTGGTGATAACTCTTTAGTATTAGTGTACGACTATCATCCCGGCTCACAAACATTAC
TGGCCAAATACTTCACTCCGGCGCCAGAGACCAACGGGTACACTGATCCATTCCAAGGCGAGGCCCGCCC
CTTCAGTCATAAGAGTAACATGCAGCGAACGAGCAATGGACCGCTGCTACCGGAGGCCACCATCTGGTCG
ATCATCATGCAGCTGACCGCCGGCTTAAAAGCCATCCACCATGCCGGTCTTGCCTGCAAGGTTCTGGATC
CCACAAAGATTATAGTGACGGGCAAGCGTGTACGGTTTAGCTCATGCTGCATTTCGGATATAACGCAATT
CGATCCGAATGCATCCAATCCCTTGGCGCTGGTTAATATGCATCAGCAGGACGATCTGACCGCTTTGGGT
CGCTTAGTATTAGCTTTGGCCTGCCGCTGTCTTCAATCCGTGCAACGCGACAATGTCCAGTCCAGCATCG
ATATGGTCACGCGAAACTACTCCACCGATCTGCGAAACTTTATTGTTTACCTCTTCACCACCAATAATCG
TCGCTCCGTGACCGACCTGATGCCGATGATTGGTGCCCGCGAATATACGCAAGAAGATGCAGAACAGAGC
AAAATTGATATGCAGGAGGACGAGTTGGCCAAGGAGATGGAGAACGGGCGGTTATATCGCATTTTGGTCA
AACTTAATAGCATCAACGAGCGACCCGACTTTAATCTGGACTGCACTTGGTCTGAGACTGGTGATAGATA
CATGTTGAAATTATTCCGTGATTATTTGTTCCATTCCGTCACTGAGGATGGCCGGCCCTGGCTAGATCAC
GCACACATTGTACAATGCCTCAACAAGCTGGATGCTGGCTCCATAGAGCGCGTGCAACTGATGTCCCGCG
ACGAGCAATCGGTACTCATCGTCTCCTATGCTGAACTCAAGAATTGTCTGGAGAACGCCTTCTCCGAACT
GATGTCAAGTGCGGCCAACTGAGCGGCCGCTCGAGTCTAGAGGGCCCGCGGTTCGAAGGTAAGCCTATCC
CTAACCCTCTCCTCGGTCTCGATTCTACGCGTACCGGTCATCATCACCATCACCATTGAGTTTAAACCCG
CTGATCAGCCTCGACTGTGCCTTCTAAGGCCTGAGCTCGCTGATCAGCCTCGATCGAGGATCCAGACATG
ATAAGATACATTGATGAGTTTGGACAAACCACAACTAGAATGCAGTGAAAAAAATGCTTTATTTGTGAAA
TTTGTGATGCTATTGCTTTATTTGTAACCATTATAAGCTGCAATAAACAAGTTAACAACAACAATTGCAT
TCATTTTATGTTTCAGGTTCAGGGGGAGGTGTGGGAGGTTTTTTAAAGCAAGTAAAACCTCTACAAATGT
GGTATGGCTGATTATGATCAGTCGACCGATGCCCTTGAGAGCCTTCAACCCAGTCAGCTCCTTCCGGTGG
GCGCGGGGCATGACTATCGTCGCCGCACTTATGACTGTCTTCTTTATCATGCAACTCGTAGGACAGGTGC
CGGCAGCGCTCTGGGTCATTTTCGGCGAGGACCGCTTTCGCTGGAGCGCGACGATGATCGGCCTGTCGCT
TGCGGTATTCGGAATCTTGCACGCCCTCGCTCAAGCCTTCGTCACTGGTCCCGCCACCAAACGTTTCGGC
GAGAAGCAGGCCATTATCGCCGGCATGGCGGCCGACGCGCTGGGCTACGTCTTGCTGGCGTTCGCGACGC
GAGGCTGGATGGCCTTCCCCATTATGATTCTTCTCGCTTCCGGCGGCATCGGGATGCCCGCGTTGCAGGC
CATGCTGTCCAGGCAGGTAGATGACGACCATCAGGGACAGCTTCAAGGATCGCTCGCGGCTCTTACCAGC
CAGCAAAAGGCCAGGAACCGTAAAAAGGCCGCGTTGCTGGCGTTTTTCCATAGGCTCCGCCCCCCTGACG
AGCATCACAAAAATCGACGCTCAAGTCAGAGGTGGCGAAACCCGACAGGACTATAAAGATACCAGGCGTT
TCCCCCTGGAAGCTCCCTCGTGCGCTCTCCTGTTCCGACCCTGCCGCTTACCGGATACCTGTCCGCCTTT
CTCCCTTCGGGAAGCGTGGCGCTTTCTCAATGCTCACGCTGTAGGTATCTCAGTTCGGTGTAGGTCGTTC
GCTCCAAGCTGGGCTGTGTGCACGAACCCCCCGTTCAGCCCGACCGCTGCGCCTTATCCGGTAACTATCG
TCTTGAGTCCAACCCGGTAAGACACGACTTATCGCCACTGGCAGCAGCCACTGGTAACAGGATTAGCAGA
GCGAGGTATGTAGGCGGTGCTACAGAGTTCTTGAAGTGGTGGCCTAACTACGGCTACACTAGAAGGACAG
TATTTGGTATCTGCGCTCTGCTGAAGCCAGTTACCTTCGGAAAAAGAGTTGGTAGCTCTTGATCCGGCAA
ACAAACCACCGCTGGTAGCGGTGGTTTTTTTGTTTGCAAGCAGCAGATTACGCGCAGAAAAAAAGGATCT
CAAGAAGATCCTTTGATCTTTTCTACGGGGTCTGACGCTCAGTGGAACGAAAACTCACGTTAAGGGATTT
TGGTCATGAGATTATCAAAAAGGATCTTCACCTAGATCCTTTTAAATTAAAAATGAAGTTTTAAATCAAT
CTAAAGTATATATGAGTAAACTTGGTCTGACAGTTACCAATGCTTAATCAGTGAGGCACCTATCTCAGCG
ATCTGTCTATTTCGTTCATCCATAGTTGCCTGACTCCCCGTCGTGTAGATAACTACGATACGGGAGGGCT
TACCATCTGGCCCCAGTGCTGCAATGATACCGCGAGACCCACGCTCACCGGCTCCAGATTTATCAGCAAT
AAACCAGCCAGCCGGAAGGGCCGAGCGCAGAAGTGGTCCTGCAACTTTATCCGCCTCCATCCAGTCTATT
AATTGTTGCCGGGAAGCTAGAGTAAGTAGTTCGCCAGTTAATAGTTTGCGCAACGTTGTTGCCATTGCTG
CAGGCATCGTGGTGTCACGCTCGTCGTTTGGTATGGCTTCATTCAGCTCCGGTTCCCAACGATCAAGGCG
AGTTACATGATCCCCCATGTTGTGCAAAAAAGCGGTTAGCTCCTTCGGTCCTCCGATCGTTGTCAGAAGT
AAGTTGGCCGCAGTGTTATCACTCATGGTTATGGCAGCACTGCATAATTCTCTTACTGTCATGCCATCCG
TAAGATGCTTTTCTGTGACTGGTGAGTACTCAACCAAGTCATTCTGAGAATAGTGTATGCGGCGACCGAG
TTGCTCTTGCCCGGCGTCAACACGGGATAATACCGCGCCACATAGCAGAACTTTAAAAGTGCTCATCATT
GGAAAACGTTCTTCGGGGCGAAAACTCTCAAGGATCTTACCGCTGTTGAGATCCAGTTCGATGTAACCCA
CTCGTGCACCCAACTGATCTTCAGCATCTTTTACTTTCACCAGCGTTTCTGGGTGAGCAAAAACAGGAAG
GCAAAATGCCGCAAAAAAGGGAATAAGGGCGACACGGAAATGTTGAATACTCATACTCTTCCTTTTTCAA
TATTATTGAAGCATTTATCAGGGTTATTGTCTCATGAGCGGATACATATTTGAATGTATTTAGAAAAATA
AACAAATAGGGGTTCCGCGCACATTTCCCCGAAAAGTGCCACCTGACGTCTAAGAAACCATTATTATCAT
GACATTAACCTATAAAAATAGGCGTATCACGAGGCCCTTTCGT
Features (pLannotate 1.2.2; 10 found; start..end, strand, type, name):
     56..2568    +  promoter       Ac5 promoter: Drosophila melanogaster actin 5C promoter
   2588..3304    +  CDS            EGFP: EGFP is a basic (constitutively fluorescent) green fluorescent protein published in 1996, derived from Aequorea victoria. It is reported to be a rapidly-maturing weak dimer with moderate acid sensitivity.
   3320..5689    +  CDS            PAN3: PAN3_DROME - Experimental evidence at protein level: Swiss-Prot protein existence level 1. Regulatory subunit of the poly(A)-nuclease (PAN) deadenylation complex, one of two cytoplasmic mRNA deadenylases involved in general and miRNA-mediated mRNA turnover. PAN specifically shortens poly(A) tails of RNA and the activity is stimulated by poly(A)-binding protein (PABP). PAN deadenylation is followed by rapid degradation of the shortened mRNA tails by the CCR4-NOT complex. Deadenylated mRNAs are then degraded by two alternative mechanisms, namely exosome-mediated 3'-5' exonucleolytic degradation,
   5728..5769    +  CDS            V5 tag: epitope tag from simian virus 5
   5869..6003    -  polyA_signal   SV40 poly(A) signal: SV40 polyadenylation signal
   6026..6110    -  CDS            large T antigen (fragment): large T antigen from SV40 (simian virus 40)
   6111..6581    +  CDS            TcR (fragment): tetracycline efflux protein; tet; confers resistance to tetracycline
   6625..7213    -  rep_origin     ori: high-copy-number ColE1/pMB1/pBR322/pUC origin of replication
   7384..8244    -  CDS            AmpR: β-lactamase; bla; confers resistance to ampicillin, carbenicillin, and related antibiotics
   8245..8349    -  promoter       AmpR promoter: bla
