[The description below was written by a language model from this plasmid's Addgene catalogue record and pLannotate feature annotations shown in this document.]
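Description:
pAc5.1B-EGFP-DmPAN3-F658EL662EL665E_U is an 8,443 nt insect expression plasmid for producing a GFP-tagged mutant of Drosophila melanogaster PAN3 (CG11486) in fly cells. The catalogue lists the backbone as unknown, although the name and the annotated parts point to a pAc5.1-type vector. In bacteria it is maintained through a ColE1/pUC-type origin and selected with ampicillin via the β-lactamase gene and its bla promoter. The annotation calls this origin high-copy, whereas the catalogue entry records the plasmid as low copy. Short fragments of a tetracycline resistance gene and of SV40 large T antigen are also detected. These appear to be non-functional backbone remnants, and no marker for selection in insect cells is annotated.

The expression cassette is driven by the Drosophila actin 5C promoter, a strong constitutive promoter commonly used in cultured fly cells. It is followed by EGFP, then the PAN3 coding sequence a short distance downstream on the same strand, consistent with an N-terminal EGFP fusion. A V5 epitope sequence lies after PAN3, but the record does not show whether it is in frame or separated by a stop codon. An SV40 polyadenylation signal is annotated downstream of the cassette, although on the opposite strand.

PAN3 is the regulatory subunit of the PAN2–PAN3 deadenylase complex, which shortens mRNA poly(A) tails in general and miRNA-mediated mRNA turnover. The insert carries three glutamate substitutions, F658E, L662E and L665E. The record does not state their functional effect, but the associated study examined the PAN3 pseudokinase structure and its interactions with PAN2 and GW182 proteins. This suggests use as a structure-guided mutant for interaction or localisation assays.
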