Addgene plasmid #147656: pAc5.1B-EGFP-DmPAN3-F658EL662EL665E_U
Purpose: Insect Expression of DmPAN3-F658EL662EL665E
Depositing lab: Elisa Izaurralde. Depositing organization: Max Planck Institute for Developmental Biology. Publication: Structure of the PAN3 pseudokinase reveals the basis for interactions with the PAN2 deadenylase and the GW182 proteins. Christie M, Boland A, Huntzinger E, Weichenrieder O, Izaurralde E. Mol Cell. 2013 Aug 8;51(3):360-73. doi: 10.1016/j.molcel.2013.07.011. PubMed 23932717.
Backbone
  Vector backbone: Unknown
  Vector type: Insect Expression
Growth in bacteria
  Bacterial resistance: Ampicillin, 100 μg/mL
  Growth temperature: 37°C
  Growth strain: DH5alpha
  Copy number: Low Copy
Gene/Insert
  Gene/Insert name: DmPAN3-F658EL662EL665E
  Species: D. melanogaster (fly)
  Entrez Gene: CG11486 (a.k.a. Dmel_CG11486, Dmel\CG11486, PAN3)
  Cloning method: Unknown
Terms and licenses: Academic/Nonprofit Terms; Industry Terms: Not Available to Industry
Depositor comments: ORF extracted from the NCBI: LD14901 Plasmids from this collection were made available to the research community and donated after the lab closed. Please note that the sequence provided by the depositing laboratory may be theoretical/predicted or based on Sanger sequencing results. There may be discrepancies between sequencing results obtained by Addgene and the depositor sequence. If an Addgene verified sequence is not available, please contact before placing your order to request that our lab fully sequence the plasmid.
How to cite: pAc5.1B-EGFP-DmPAN3-F658EL662EL665E_U was a gift from Elisa Izaurralde (Addgene plasmid # 147656 ; http://n2t.net/addgene:147656 ; RRID:Addgene_147656)
